Addgene plasmid #19704: pgLAP3
Depositing lab: Peter Jackson. Depositing organization: Genentech, Inc.
Backbone
  Vector backbone: pEF5/FRT-V5
  Backbone manufacturer: Invitrogen
  Backbone size w/o insert (bp): 8325
  Vector type: Mammalian Expression
  Selectable markers: Hygromycin
Growth in bacteria
  Bacterial resistance: Chloramphenicol and Ampicillin, 25 & 100 μg/mL
  Growth temperature: 37°C
  Growth strain: ccdB Survival
  Growth instructions: ccdB cells
  Copy number: High Copy
Gene/Insert
  Gene/Insert name: pgLAP3
  Tag / fusion protein: EGFP (N terminal on backbone); TEV (N terminal on backbone); S peptide (N terminal on backbone)
  Cloning method: Gateway Cloning; 5′ cloning site Gateway (not destroyed); 3′ cloning site Gateway (not destroyed)
  Sequencing primers: 5′ AGA AAC CGC TGC TGC TAA; 3′ TAG AAG GCA CAG TCG AGG
Terms and licenses: Academic/Nonprofit Terms; Industry Terms: Not Available to Industry
How to cite: pgLAP3 was a gift from Peter Jackson (Addgene plasmid # 19704 ; http://n2t.net/addgene:19704 ; RRID:Addgene_19704)
