[The description below was written by a language model from this plasmid's Addgene catalogue record and pLannotate feature annotations shown in this document.]
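Description:
pgLAP3 is a Gateway destination vector for mammalian expression, built on the Invitrogen pEF5/FRT-V5 backbone (8,325 bp in total). It is designed to fuse an N-terminal tandem affinity/localization tag to any open reading frame transferred into it. The strong constitutive human EF-1α promoter drives a reading frame made up of EGFP, a TEV protease cleavage site and an S-tag (S peptide). This is followed by the Gateway cassette, with attR1 and attR2 flanking a chloramphenicol resistance gene and the ccdB toxin gene. An LR recombination with an entry clone swaps the CmR/ccdB cassette for the gene of interest. The resulting EGFP-TEV-S-tagged fusion terminates at a bGH polyadenylation signal. A V5 epitope from the parent backbone lies downstream of attR2. Whether it is translated would depend on the inserted ORF lacking a stop codon and staying in frame, which the record does not address. A T7 promoter also sits just upstream of EGFP.

Because the empty vector carries ccdB, it is propagated in ccdB-tolerant E. coli. Selection is with ampicillin (AmpR on the backbone) and chloramphenicol (the cassette), and replication uses a high-copy ColE1/pUC-type origin. For mammalian cells, the plasmid contains an FRT site directly upstream of a hygromycin resistance coding sequence with an SV40 poly(A) signal. This is the arrangement typical of FLP-mediated integration systems, in which recombination into a genomic FRT landing site activates hygromycin resistance and yields isogenic stable lines carrying a single copy of the transgene. The tag layout supports live or fixed-cell localization through EGFP. It also supports two-step purification of protein complexes: GFP capture, TEV release, then S-tag binding.
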