Features (pLannotate 1.2.2; 30 found; start..end, strand, type, name):
     28..80      -  misc_feature   bom (fragment): basis of mobility region from pBR322
    235..253     +  enhancer       CMV enhancer (fragment): human cytomegalovirus immediate early enhancer
    278..347     +  CDS            small t antigen (fragment): SV40 (simian virus 40) small t antigen
    353..1531    +  promoter       EF-1α promoter: strong constitutive promoter for human elongation factor EF-1α
   1548..1566    +  promoter       T7 promoter: promoter for bacteriophage T7 RNA polymerase
   1599..2315    +  CDS            EGFP: EGFP is a basic (constitutively fluorescent) green fluorescent protein published in 1996, derived from Aequorea victoria. It is reported to be a rapidly-maturing weak dimer with moderate acid sensitivity.
   2327..2352    +  CDS            capTEV™ (fragment): composite tag for in vivo biotinylation, TEV protease cleavage, and 6xHis tagging
   2361..2405    +  CDS            S-Tag: affinity and epitope tag derived from pancreatic ribonuclease A
   2442..2566    +  protein_bind   attR1: mutant version of attR; recombination site for the Gateway® LR reaction LR Clonase™
   2591..2621    +  promoter       lac UV5 promoter: E. coli lac promoter with an "up" mutation
   2646..2674    +  promoter       cat promoter (fragment): promoter of the E. coli cat gene encoding chloramphenicol acetyltransferase
   2675..3334    +  CDS            CmR: chloramphenicol acetyltransferase; cat; confers resistance to chloramphenicol
   3513..3671    +  CDS            ccdA (fragment): CCDA_ECO57 - Also known as H, letA. Experimental evidence at protein level: Swiss-Prot protein existence level 1. Antitoxin component of a type II toxin-antitoxin (TA) system which inhibits the post-segregational killing (PSK) of plasmid-free cells, also referred to as a plasmid addiction system. Binds to and blocks the activity of CcdB; will also remove bound CcdB protein from the CcdB-GyrA complex by forming a CcdA-CcdB complex, a process termed rejuvenation. Functions as a transcriptional corepressor for the ccdAB operon, repression also requires CcdB (By similarity). From Escherichia coli
   3676..3978    +  CDS            ccdB: CCDB_ECOLI - Also known as G, letB, letD. Experimental evidence at protein level: Swiss-Prot protein existence level 1. Toxic component of a type II toxin-antitoxin (TA) system, functioning in plasmid maintainence. Responsible for the post- segregational killing (PSK) of plasmid-free cells, also referred to as a plasmid addiction system. Half-life of over 2 hours. Cell killing by CcdB is accompanied by filamentation, defects in chromosome and plasmid segregation, defects in cell division, formation of anucleate cells, decreased DNA synthesis and plasmid loss. Interferes with the activity of DN
   4022..4146    -  protein_bind   attR2: mutant version of attR; recombination site for the Gateway® LR reaction LR Clonase™
   4199..4240    +  CDS            V5 tag: epitope tag from simian virus 5
   4284..4508    +  polyA_signal   bGH poly(A) signal: bovine growth hormone polyadenylation signal
   4512..4533    +  promoter       SV40 promoter (fragment): SV40 enhancer and early promoter
   4554..4786    +  rep_origin     f1 ori (fragment) (sequence partly withheld): f1 bacteriophage origin of replication; arrow indicates direction of (+) strand synthesis
   4791..4838    +  protein_bind   FRT: FLP-mediated recombination occurs in the 8-bp core sequence TCTAGAAA (Turan and Bode, 2011). FLP recombinase from the Saccharomyces cerevisiae 2μ plasmid
   4846..5868    +  CDS            HygR: aminoglycoside phosphotransferase from E. coli; aph(4)-Ia; confers resistance to hygromycin
   5878..6003    +  CDS            ble (fragment): BLE_KLEPN - Experimental evidence at protein level: Swiss-Prot protein existence level 1. Binding protein with a strong affinity to the bleomycin family of antibiotics. Binds to CL990; an antimitotic-antibiotic compound. From Klebsiella pneumoniae.
   5998..6119    +  polyA_signal   SV40 poly(A) signal: SV40 polyadenylation signal
   6192..6208    -  protein_bind   lac operator: The lac repressor binds to the lac operator to inhibit transcription in E. coli. This inhibition can be relieved by adding lactose or isopropyl-β-D-thiogalactopyranoside (IPTG). lac repressor encoded by lacI
   6216..6246    -  promoter       lac promoter: promoter for the E. coli lac operon
   6261..6282    -  protein_bind   CAP binding site: CAP binding activates transcription in the presence of cAMP. E. coli catabolite activator protein
   6295..6387    -  CDS            lacI (fragment): lac repressor; lacI; The lac repressor binds to the lac operator to inhibit transcription in E. coli. This inhibition can be relieved by adding lactose or isopropyl-β-D-thiogalactopyranoside (IPTG).
   6570..7158    -  rep_origin     ori: high-copy-number ColE1/pMB1/pBR322/pUC origin of replication
   7329..8189    -  CDS            AmpR: β-lactamase; bla; confers resistance to ampicillin, carbenicillin, and related antibiotics
   8190..8294    -  promoter       AmpR promoter: bla
>Addgene plasmid #19704 | pgLAP3 | depositor full sequence | sequence record 9332 | Author sequence
GACGGATCGGGAGATCTCCCGATCCCCTATGGTGCACTCTCAGTACAATCTGCTCTGATGCCGCATAGTT
AAGCCAGTATCTGCTCCCTGCTTGTGTGTTGGAGGTCGCTGAGTAGTGCGCGAGCAAAATTTAAGCTACA
ACAAGGCAAGGCTTGACCGACAATTGCATGAAGAATCTGCTTAGGGTTAGGCGTTTTGCGCTGCTTCGCG
ATGTACGGGCCAGATATACGCGTTGACATTGATTATTGACTAGGCTTTTGCAAAAAGCTTTGCAAAGATG
GATAAAGTTTTAAACAGAGAGGAATCTTTGCAGCTAATGGACCTTCTAGGTCTTGAAAGGAGTGCCTCGT
GAGGCTCCGGTGCCCGTCAGTGGGCAGAGCGCACATCGCCCACAGTCCCCGAGAAGTTGGGGGGAGGGGT
CGGCAATTGAACCGGTGCCTAGAGAAGGTGGCGCGGGGTAAACTGGGAAAGTGATGTCGTGTACTGGCTC
CGCCTTTTTCCCGAGGGTGGGGGAGAACCGTATATAAGTGCAGTAGTCGCCGTGAACGTTCTTTTTCGCA
ACGGGTTTGCCGCCAGAACACAGGTAAGTGCCGTGTGTGGTTCCCGCGGGCCTGGCCTCTTTACGGGTTA
TGGCCCTTGCGTGCCTTGAATTACTTCCACCTGGCTGCAGTACGTGATTCTTGATCCCGAGCTTCGGGTT
GGAAGTGGGTGGGAGAGTTCGAGGCCTTGCGCTTAAGGAGCCCCTTCGCCTCGTGCTTGAGTTGAGGCCT
GGCCTGGGCGCTGGGGCCGCCGCGTGCGAATCTGGTGGCACCTTCGCGCCTGTCTCGCTGCTTTCGATAA
GTCTCTAGCCATTTAAAATTTTTGATGACCTGCTGCGACGCTTTTTTTCTGGCAAGATAGTCTTGTAAAT
GCGGGCCAAGATCTGCACACTGGTATTTCGGTTTTTGGGGCCGCGGGCGGCGACGGGGCCCGTGCGTCCC
AGCGCACATGTTCGGCGAGGCGGGGCCTGCGAGCGCGGCCACCGAGAATCGGACGGGGGTAGTCTCAAGC
TGGCCGGCCTGCTCTGGTGCCTGGCCTCGCGCCGCCGTGTATCGCCCCGCCCTGGGCGGCAAGGCTGGCC
CGGTCGGCACCAGTTGCGTGAGCGGAAAGATGGCCGCTTCCCGGCCCTGCTGCAGGGAGCTCAAAATGGA
GGACGCGGCGCTCGGGAGAGCGGGCGGGTGAGTCACCCACACAAAGGAAAAGGGCCTTTCCGTCCTCAGC
CGTCGCTTCATGTGACTCCACGGAGTACCGGGCGCCGTCCAGGCACCTCGATTAGTTCTCGAGCTTTTGG
AGTACGTCGTCTTTAGGTTGGGGGGAGGGGTTTTATGCGATGGAGTTTCCCCACACTGAGTGGGTGGAGA
CTGAAGTTAGGCCAGCTTGGCACTTGATGTAATTCTCCTTGGAATTTGCCCTTTTTGAGTTTGGATCTTG
GTTCATTCTCAAGCCTCAGACAGTGGTTCAAAGTTTTTTTCTTCCATTTCAGGTGTCGTGAGGAATTAGC
TTGGTACTAATACGACTCACTATAGGGAGACCCAAGCTGGCTAGGTAAGCTTGGTACCATGGTGAGCAAG
GGCGAGGAGCTGTTCACCGGGGTGGTGCCCATCCTGGTCGAGCTGGACGGCGACGTAAACGGCCACAAGT
TCAGCGTGTCCGGCGAGGGCGAGGGCGATGCCACCTACGGCAAGCTGACCCTGAAGTTCATCTGCACCAC
CGGCAAGCTGCCCGTGCCCTGGCCCACCCTCGTGACCACCCTGACCTACGGCGTGCAGTGCTTCAGCCGC
TACCCCGACCACATGAAGCAGCACGACTTCTTCAAGTCCGCCATGCCCGAAGGCTACGTCCAGGAGCGCA
CCATCTTCTTCAAGGACGACGGCAACTACAAGACCCGCGCCGAGGTGAAGTTCGAGGGCGACACCCTGGT
GAACCGCATCGAGCTGAAGGGCATCGACTTCAAGGAGGACGGCAACATCCTGGGGCACAAGCTGGAGTAC
AACTACAACAGCCACAACGTCTATATCATGGCCGACAAGCAGAAGAACGGCATCAAGGTGAACTTCAAGA
TCCGCCACAACATCGAGGACGGCAGCGTGCAGCTCGCCGACCACTACCAGCAGAACACCCCCATCGGCGA
CGGCCCCGTGCTGCTGCCCGACAACCACTACCTGAGCACCCAGTCCGCCCTGAGCAAAGACCCCAACGAG
AAGCGCGATCACATGGTCCTGCTGGAGTTCGTGACCGCCGCCGGGATCACTCTCGGCATGGACGAGCTGT
ACAAGGGCGGGGGCGGGGAGAATCTTTATTTTCAGGGCGGCGGGGGCGGGAAAGAAACCGCTGCTGCTAA
ATTCGAACGCCAGCACATGGACAGCGGACTAGTCCAGTGTGGTGGAATTCTGCAGATATCAACAAGTTTG
TACAAAAAAGCTGAACGAGAAACGTAAAATGATATAAATATCAATATATTAAATTAGATTTTGCATAAAA
AACAGACTACATAATACTGTAAAACACAACATATCCAGTCACTATGGCGGCCGCATTAGGCACCCCAGGC
TTTACACTTTATGCTTCCGGCTCGTATAATGTGTGGATTTTGAGTTAGGATCCGGCGAGATTTTCAGGAG
CTAAGGAAGCTAAAATGGAGAAAAAAATCACTGGATATACCACCGTTGATATATCCCAATGGCATCGTAA
AGAACATTTTGAGGCATTTCAGTCAGTTGCTCAATGTACCTATAACCAGACCGTTCAGCTGGATATTACG
GCCTTTTTAAAGACCGTAAAGAAAAATAAGCACAAGTTTTATCCGGCCTTTATTCACATTCTTGCCCGCC
TGATGAATGCTCATCCGGAATTCCGTATGGCAATGAAAGACGGTGAGCTGGTGATATGGGATAGTGTTCA
CCCTTGTTACACCGTTTTCCATGAGCAAACTGAAACGTTTTCATCGCTCTGGAGTGAATACCACGACGAT
TTCCGGCAGTTTCTACACATATATTCGCAAGATGTGGCGTGTTACGGTGAAAACCTGGCCTATTTCCCTA
AAGGGTTTATTGAGAATATGTTTTTCGTCTCAGCCAATCCCTGGGTGAGTTTCACCAGTTTTGATTTAAA
CGTGGCCAATATGGACAACTTCTTCGCCCCCGTTTTCACCATGGGCAAATATTATACGCAAGGCGACAAG
GTGCTGATGCCGCTGGCGATTCAGGTTCATCATGCCGTCTGTGATGGCTTCCATGTCGGCAGAATGCTTA
ATGAATTACAACAGTACTGCGATGAGTGGCAGGGCGGGGCGTAAAGATCTGGATCCGGCTTACTAAAAGC
CAGATAACAGTATGCGTATTTGCGCGCTGATTTTTGCGGTATAAGAATATATACTGATATGTATACCCGA
AGTATGTCAAAAAGAGGTGTGCTATGAAGCAGCGTATTACAGTGACAGTTGACAGCGACAGCTATCAGTT
GCTCAAGGCATATATGATGTCAATATCTCCGGTCTGGTAAGCACAACCATGCAGAATGAAGCCCGTCGTC
TGCGTGCCGAACGCTGGAAAGCGGAAAATCAGGAAGGGATGGCTGAGGTCGCCCGGTTTATTGAAATGAA
CGGCTCTTTTGCTGACGAGAACAGGGACTGGTGAAATGCAGTTTAAGGTTTACACCTATAAAAGAGAGAG
CCGTTATCGTCTGTTTGTGGATGTACAGAGTGATATTATTGACACGCCCGGGCGACGGATGGTGATCCCC
CTGGCCAGTGCACGTCTGCTGTCAGATAAAGTCTCCCGTGAACTTTACCCGGTGGTGCATATCGGGGATG
AAAGCTGGCGCATGATGACCACCGATATGGCCAGTGTGCCGGTCTCCGTTATCGGGGAAGAAGTGGCTGA
TCTCAGCCACCGCGAAAATGACATCAAAAACGCCATTAACCTGATGTTCTGGGGAATATAAATGTCAGGC
TCCGTTATACACAGCCAGTCTGCAGGTCGACCATAGTGACTGGATATGTTGTGTTTTACAGTATTATGTA
GTCTGTTTTTTATGCAAAATCTAATTTAATATATTGATATTTATATCATTTTACGTTTCTCGTTCAGCTT
TCTTGTACAAAGTGGTTGATATCCAGCACAGTGGCGGCCGCTCGAGTCTAGAGGGCCCGCGGTTCGAAGG
TAAGCCTATCCCTAACCCTCTCCTCGGTCTCGATTCTACGCGTACCGGTTAGTAATGAGTTTAAACCCGC
TGATCAGCCTCGACTGTGCCTTCTAGTTGCCAGCCATCTGTTGTTTGCCCCTCCCCCGTGCCTTCCTTGA
CCCTGGAAGGTGCCACTCCCACTGTCCTTTCCTAATAAAATGAGGAAATTGCATCGCATTGTCTGAGTAG
GTGTCATTCTATTCTGGGGGGTGGGGTGGGGCAGGACAGCAAGGGGGAGGATTGGGAAGACAATAGCAGG
CATGCTGGGGATGCGGTGGGCTCTATGGCTTCTGAGGCGGAAAGAACCAGCTGGGGCTCTAGGGGGTATC
CCC
[124 nt withheld, positions 4554-4677]
C
[90 nt withheld, positions 4679-4768]
AGGGTGATGGTTCACGTACCTAGAAGTTCCTATTCCGAAGTTCCTATTCTCTAGAAAGTATAGGAACTTC
CTTGGCCAAAAAGCCTGAACTCACCGCGACGTCTGTCGAGAAGTTTCTGATCGAAAAGTTCGACAGCGTC
TCCGACCTGATGCAGCTCTCGGAGGGCGAAGAATCTCGTGCTTTCAGCTTCGATGTAGGAGGGCGTGGAT
ATGTCCTGCGGGTAAATAGCTGCGCCGATGGTTTCTACAAAGATCGTTATGTTTATCGGCACTTTGCATC
GGCCGCGCTCCCGATTCCGGAAGTGCTTGACATTGGGGAATTCAGCGAGAGCCTGACCTATTGCATCTCC
CGCCGTGCACAGGGTGTCACGTTGCAAGACCTGCCTGAAACCGAACTGCCCGCTGTTCTGCAGCCGGTCG
CGGAGGCCATGGATGCGATCGCTGCGGCCGATCTTAGCCAGACGAGCGGGTTCGGCCCATTCGGACCGCA
AGGAATCGGTCAATACACTACATGGCGTGATTTCATATGCGCGATTGCTGATCCCCATGTGTATCACTGG
CAAACTGTGATGGACGACACCGTCAGTGCGTCCGTCGCGCAGGCTCTCGATGAGCTGATGCTTTGGGCCG
AGGACTGCCCCGAAGTCCGGCACCTCGTGCACGCGGATTTCGGCTCCAACAATGTCCTGACGGACAATGG
CCGCATAACAGCGGTCATTGACTGGAGCGAGGCGATGTTCGGGGATTCCCAATACGAGGTCGCCAACATC
TTCTTCTGGAGGCCGTGGTTGGCTTGTATGGAGCAGCAGACGCGCTACTTCGAGCGGAGGCATCCGGAGC
TTGCAGGATCGCCGCGGCTCCGGGCGTATATGCTCCGCATTGGTCTTGACCAACTCTATCAGAGCTTGGT
TGACGGCAATTTCGATGATGCAGCTTGGGCGCAGGGTCGATGCGACGCAATCGTCCGATCCGGAGCCGGG
ACTGTCGGGCGTACACAAATCGCCCGCAGAAGCGCGGCCGTCTGGACCGATGGCTGTGTAGAAGTACTCG
CCGATAGTGGAAACCGACGCCCCAGCACTCGTCCGAGGGCAAAGGAATAGCACGTACTACGAGATTTCGA
TTCCACCGCCGCCTTCTATGAAAGGTTGGGCTTCGGAATCGTTTTCCGGGACGCCGGCTGGATGATCCTC
CAGCGCGGGGATCTCATGCTGGAGTTCTTCGCCCACCCCAACTTGTTTATTGCAGCTTATAATGGTTACA
AATAAAGCAATAGCATCACAAATTTCACAAATAAAGCATTTTTTTCACTGCATTCTAGTTGTGGTTTGTC
CAAACTCATCAATGTATCTTATCATGTCTGTATACCGTCGACCTCTAGCTAGAGCTTGGCGTAATCATGG
TCATAGCTGTTTCCTGTGTGAAATTGTTATCCGCTCACAATTCCACACAACATACGAGCCGGAAGCATAA
AGTGTAAAGCCTGGGGTGCCTAATGAGTGAGCTAACTCACATTAATTGCGTTGCGCTCACTGCCCGCTTT
CCAGTCGGGAAACCTGTCGTGCCAGCTGCATTAATGAATCGGCCAACGCGCGGGGAGAGGCGGTTTGCGT
ATTGGGCGCTCTTCCGCTTCCTCGCTCACTGACTCGCTGCGCTCGGTCGTTCGGCTGCGGCGAGCGGTAT
CAGCTCACTCAAAGGCGGTAATACGGTTATCCACAGAATCAGGGGATAACGCAGGAAAGAACATGTGAGC
AAAAGGCCAGCAAAAGGCCAGGAACCGTAAAAAGGCCGCGTTGCTGGCGTTTTTCCATAGGCTCCGCCCC
CCTGACGAGCATCACAAAAATCGACGCTCAAGTCAGAGGTGGCGAAACCCGACAGGACTATAAAGATACC
AGGCGTTTCCCCCTGGAAGCTCCCTCGTGCGCTCTCCTGTTCCGACCCTGCCGCTTACCGGATACCTGTC
CGCCTTTCTCCCTTCGGGAAGCGTGGCGCTTTCTCATAGCTCACGCTGTAGGTATCTCAGTTCGGTGTAG
GTCGTTCGCTCCAAGCTGGGCTGTGTGCACGAACCCCCCGTTCAGCCCGACCGCTGCGCCTTATCCGGTA
ACTATCGTCTTGAGTCCAACCCGGTAAGACACGACTTATCGCCACTGGCAGCAGCCACTGGTAACAGGAT
TAGCAGAGCGAGGTATGTAGGCGGTGCTACAGAGTTCTTGAAGTGGTGGCCTAACTACGGCTACACTAGA
AGGACAGTATTTGGTATCTGCGCTCTGCTGAAGCCAGTTACCTTCGGAAAAAGAGTTGGTAGCTCTTGAT
CCGGCAAACAAACCACCGCTGGTAGCGGTGGTTTTTTTGTTTGCAAGCAGCAGATTACGCGCAGAAAAAA
AGGATCTCAAGAAGATCCTTTGATCTTTTCTACGGGGTCTGACGCTCAGTGGAACGAAAACTCACGTTAA
GGGATTTTGGTCATGAGATTATCAAAAAGGATCTTCACCTAGATCCTTTTAAATTAAAAATGAAGTTTTA
AATCAATCTAAAGTATATATGAGTAAACTTGGTCTGACAGTTACCAATGCTTAATCAGTGAGGCACCTAT
CTCAGCGATCTGTCTATTTCGTTCATCCATAGTTGCCTGACTCCCCGTCGTGTAGATAACTACGATACGG
GAGGGCTTACCATCTGGCCCCAGTGCTGCAATGATACCGCGAGACCCACGCTCACCGGCTCCAGATTTAT
CAGCAATAAACCAGCCAGCCGGAAGGGCCGAGCGCAGAAGTGGTCCTGCAACTTTATCCGCCTCCATCCA
GTCTATTAATTGTTGCCGGGAAGCTAGAGTAAGTAGTTCGCCAGTTAATAGTTTGCGCAACGTTGTTGCC
ATTGCTACAGGCATCGTGGTGTCACGCTCGTCGTTTGGTATGGCTTCATTCAGCTCCGGTTCCCAACGAT
CAAGGCGAGTTACATGATCCCCCATGTTGTGCAAAAAAGCGGTTAGCTCCTTCGGTCCTCCGATCGTTGT
CAGAAGTAAGTTGGCCGCAGTGTTATCACTCATGGTTATGGCAGCACTGCATAATTCTCTTACTGTCATG
CCATCCGTAAGATGCTTTTCTGTGACTGGTGAGTACTCAACCAAGTCATTCTGAGAATAGTGTATGCGGC
GACCGAGTTGCTCTTGCCCGGCGTCAATACGGGATAATACCGCGCCACATAGCAGAACTTTAAAAGTGCT
CATCATTGGAAAACGTTCTTCGGGGCGAAAACTCTCAAGGATCTTACCGCTGTTGAGATCCAGTTCGATG
TAACCCACTCGTGCACCCAACTGATCTTCAGCATCTTTTACTTTCACCAGCGTTTCTGGGTGAGCAAAAA
CAGGAAGGCAAAATGCCGCAAAAAAGGGAATAAGGGCGACACGGAAATGTTGAATACTCATACTCTTCCT
TTTTCAATATTATTGAAGCATTTATCAGGGTTATTGTCTCATGAGCGGATACATATTTGAATGTATTTAG
AAAAATAAACAAATAGGGGTTCCGCGCACATTTCCCCGAAAAGTGCCACCTGACGTC
