>Addgene plasmid #19704 | pgLAP3 | addgene partial sequence | sequence record 89352 | ccdB-Fwd 5'-GCATGATGACCACCGATATG-3'
GGTCTCCGTTATCGGGGAAGAAGTGGCTGATCTCAGCCACCGCGAAAATGACATCAAAAACGCCATTAAC
CTGATGTTCTGGGGAATATAAATGTCAGGCTCCCTTATACACAGCCAGTCTGCAGGTCGACCATAGTGAC
TGGATATGTTGTGTTTTACAGTATTATGTAGTCTGTTTTTTATGCAAAATCTAATTTAATATATTGATAT
TTATATCATTTTACGTTTCTCGTTCAGCTTTCTTGTACAAAGTGGTTGATATCCAGCACAGTGGCGGCCG
CTCGAGTCTAGAGGGCCCGCGGTTCGAAGGTAAGCCTATCCCTAACCCTCTCCTCGGTCTCGATTCTACG
CGTACCGGTTAGTAATGAGTTTAAACCCGCTGATCAGCCTCGACTGTGCCTTCTAGTTGCCAGCCATCTG
TTGTTTGCCCCTCCCCCGTGCCTTCCTTGACCCTGGAAGGTGCCACTCCCACTGTCCTTTCCTAATAAAA
TGAGGAAATTGCATCGCATTGTCTGAGTAGGTGTCATTCTATTCTGGGGGGTGGGGTGGGGCAGGACAGC
AAGGGGGAGGATTGGGAAGACAATAGCAGGCATGCTGGGGATGCGGTGGGCTCTATGGCTTCTGAGGCGG
AAAGAACCAGCTGGGGCTCTAGGGGGTATCCCC
[124 nt withheld, positions 664-787]
C
[91 nt withheld, positions 789-879]
AGGGTGATGGTTCACGTACCTAGAAGTTCCTATTCCGAAGTTCCTATTCTCTAGAAAGTATAGGAACTTC
CTTGGCCAAAAAGCCTGAACTCACCGCGACGTCTGTCGAGAAGTTTCTGATCGAAAAGTTCGACAGCGTC
TCCGACCTGATGCAGCTCTCGGAGGGCGAA
