>Addgene plasmid #19704 | pgLAP3 | addgene partial sequence | sequence record 89357 | CAT-R 5'-GCAACTGACTGAAATGCCTC-3'
TGCCATTGGGATATATCAACGGTGGTATATCCAGTGATTTTTTTCTCCATTTTAGCTTCCTTAGCTCCTG
AAAATCTCGACGGATCCTAACTCAAAATCCACACATTATACGAGCCGGAAGCATAAAGTGTAAAGCCTGG
GGTGCCTAATGCGGCCGCCATAGTGACTGGATATGTTGTGTTTTACAGTATTATGTAGTCTGTTTTTTAT
GCAAAATCTAATTTAATATATTGATATTTATATCATTTTACGTTTCTCGTTCAGCTTTTTTGTACAAACT
TGTTGATATCTGCAGAATTCCACCACACTGGACTAGTCCGCTGTCCATGTGCTGGCGTTCGAATTTAGCA
GCAGCGGTTTCTTTCCCGCCCCCGCCGCCCTGAAAATAAAGATTCTCCCCGCCCCCGCCCTTGTACAGCT
CGTCCATGCCGAGAGTGATCCCGGCGGCGGTCACGAACTCCAGCAGGACCATGTGATCGCGCTTCTCGTT
GGGGTCTTTGCTCAGGGCGGACTGGGTGCTCAGGTAGTGGTTGTCGGGCAGCAGCACGGGGCCGTCGCCG
ATGGGGGTGTTCTGCTGGTAGTGGTCGGCGAGCTGCACGCTGCCGTCCTCGATGTTGTGGCGGATCTTGA
AGTTCACCTTGATGCCGTTCTTCTGCTTGTCGGCCATGATATAGACGTTGTGGCTGTTGTAGTTGTACTC
CAGCTTGTGCCCCAGGATGTTGCCGTCCTCCTTGAAGTCGATGCCCTTCAGCTCGATGCGGTTCACCAGG
GTGTCGCCCTCGAACTTCACCTCGGCGCGGGTCTTGTAGTTGCCGTCGTCCTTGAAGAAGATGGTGCGCT
CCTGGACGTAGCC
