>Addgene plasmid #19704 | pgLAP3 | addgene partial sequence | sequence record 89360 | EGFP-C 5'-CATGGTCCTGCTGGAGTTCGTG-3'
CTCTCGGCATGGACGAGCTGTACAAGGGCGGGGGCGGGGAGAATCTTTATTTTCAGGGCGGCGGGGGCGG
GAAAGAAACCGCTGCTGCTAAATTCGAACGCCAGCACATGGACAGCGGACTAGTCCAGTGTGGTGGAATT
CTGCAGATATCAACAAGTTTGTACAAAAAAGCTGAACGAGAAACGTAAAATGATATAAATATCAATATAT
TAAATTAGATTTTGCATAAAAAACAGACTACATAATACTGTAAAACACAACATATCCAGTCACTATGGCG
GCCGCATTAGGCACCCCAGGCTTTACACTTTATGCTTCCGGCTCGTATAATGTGTGGATTTTGAGTTAGG
ATCCGTCGAGATTTTCAGGAGCTAAGGAAGCTAAAATGGAGAAAAAAATCACTGGATATACCACCGTTGA
TATATCCCAATGGCATCGTAAAGAACATTTTGAGGCATTTCAGTCAGTTGCTCAATGTACCTATAACCAG
ACCGTTCAGCTGGATATTACGGCCTTTTTAAAGACCGTAAAGAAAAATAAGCACAAGTTTTATCCGGCCT
TTATTCACATTCTTGCCCGCCTGATGAATGCTCATCCGGAATTCCGTATGGCAATGAAAGACGGTGAGCT
GGTGATATGGGATAGTGTTCACCCTTGTTACACCGTTTTCCATGAGCAAACTGAAACGTTTTCATCGCTC
TGGAGTGAATACCACGACGATTTCCGGCAGTTTCTACACATATATTCGCAAGATGTGGCGTGTTACGGTG
AAAACCTGGCCTATTTCCCTAAAGGGTTTATTGAGAATATGTTTTTCGTCTCAGCCAATCCCTGGGTGAG
TTTCACCAGTTTTGATTTAAACGTGGCCAATATGGACAACTTCTTCGCCCCCGTTTTCACCATGGGCAAA
TATTATACGCAAGGCGACAAGGTGCTGATGCCGCTGGCGATTCAGGT
