>Addgene plasmid #19704 | pgLAP3 | addgene partial sequence | sequence record 89363 | EGFP-N 5'-CGTCGCCGTCCAGCTCGACCAG-3'
GGTGAACAGCTCCTCGCCCTTGCTCACCATGGTACCAAGCTTACCTAGCCAGCTTGGGTCTCCCTATAGT
GAGTCGTATTAGTACCAAGCTAATTCCTCACGACACCTGAAATGGAAGAAAAAAACTTTGAACCACTGTC
TGAGGCTTGAGAATGAACCAAGATCCAAACTCAAAAAGGGCAAATTCCAAGGAGAATTACATCAAGTGCC
AAGCTGGCCTAACTTCAGTCTCCACCCACTCAGTGTGGGGAAACTCCATCGCATAAAACCCCTCCCCCCA
ACCTAAAGACGACGTACTCCAAAAGCTCGAGAACTAATCGAGGTGCCTGGACGGCGCCCGGTACTCCGTG
GAGTCACATGAAGCGACGGCTGAGGACGGAAAGGCCCTTTTCCTTTGTGTGGGTGACTCACCCGCCCGCT
CTCCCGAGCGCCGCGTCCTCCATTTTGAGCTCCCTGCAGCAGGGCCGGGAAGCGGCCATCTTTCCGCTCA
CGCAACTGGTGCCGACCGGGCCAGCCTTGCCGCCCAGGGCGGGGCGATACACGGCGGCGCGAGGCCAGGC
ACCAGAGCAGGCCGGCCAGCTTGAGACTACCCCCGTCCGATTCTCGGTGGCCGCGCTCGCAGGCCCCGCC
TCGCCGAACATGTGCGCTGGGACGCACGGGCCCCGTCGCCGCCCGCGGCCCCAAAAACCGAAATACCAGT
GTGCAGATCTTGGCCCGCATTTACAAGACTATCTTGCCAGAAAAAAAGCGTCGCAGCAGGTCATCAAAAA
TTTTAAATGGCTAGAGACTTATCGAAAGCAGCGAGACAGGCGCGAAGGTGCCACCAGATTCGCACGCGGC
GGCCCCAGCGCCCAGGCCAGGCCTCAACTCAAGCACGAGGCGAAGGGGCTCCTTAAGCGCAAGGCCTCGA
ACTCTCCCACCCACTTCCAACCCGAAGCTCGGGATCAAGAATCACGTACTGCAGCCAGGTGGAAGTAATT
CAAGGCACGCAAGGGCCATAACCCGTAAAGAGGCCAGGCCCGCGGGAACCACACACGGCA
